>Addgene plasmid #129262 | pCAG-Ace2_D92N_E199V-mRuby3-ST | addgene full sequence | sequence record 254301 | Addgene NGS Result
GCTAGCCGCCACCATGGCTGACGTGGAAACCGAGACCGGTATGATTGCACAGTGGATTGTCTTTGCTATT
ATGGCTGCTGCTGCTATTGCTTTTGGAGTGGCTGTGCACTTTCGGCCTTCAGAGCTGAAGAGCGCATACT
ATATCAACATTGCCATCTGCACTATCGCCGCTACCGCTTACTATGCAATGGCCGTGAACTACCAGGACCT
GACAATGAATGGTGAAAGGCAGGTGGTCTACGCAAGATATATTGACTGGGTGCTGACCACACCACTGCTC
CTGCTCAACCTCATCGTCATGACCAAGATGGGCGGAGTGATGATTTCTTGGGTCATCGGCGCAGACATTT
TCATGATCGTGTTTGGTATTCTGGGCGCCTTCGAGGATGAACACAAGTTCAAATGGGTGTACTTTATCGC
TGGATGTGTGATGCAGGCAGTCCTGACATACGGGATGTATAACGCCACTTGGAAAGACGATCTGAAGAAA
AGCCCCGAGTACCATAGCTCCTATGTCAGTCTGCTCGTCTTCCTGTCAATCCTCTGGGTGTTTTATCCTG
TCGTGTGGGCTTTCGGGTCTGGTAGTGGCGTGCTGTCCGTCGACAATGTGGCCATTCTCATGGGAATCCT
GGATGTGCTCGCTAAGCCACTGTTTGGAATGGGGTGCCTCATTGCCCATGAGACTATCTTCAAGTGGAGG
TCCGGACTGATCAAGGAAAATATGCGTATGAAGGTGGTCATGGAAGGTTCGGTCAACGGCCACCAATTCA
AATGCACAGGTGAAGGAGAAGGCAGGCCGTACGAGGGAGTGCAAACCATGAGGATCAAAGTCATCGAGGG
AGGACCCCTGCCATTTGCCTTTGACATTCTTGCCACGTCGTTCATGTATGGCAGCCGTACTTTTATCAAG
TACCCGGCAGACATTCCTGATTTCTTTAAACAGTCCTTTCCTGAGGGTTTTACTTGGGAAAGAGTTACGA
GATACGAAGATGGTGGAGTCGTCACCGTCACGCAGGACACCAGCCTTGAGGATGGCGAACTCGTTTACAA
CGTCAAAGTCAGAGGGGTAAACTTTCCCTCCAATGGTCCCGTGATGCAGAAGAAGACCAAGGGTTGGGAG
CCTAATACAGAGATGATGTATCCAGCAGATGGTGGTCTGAGGGGATACACTGATATTGCACTGAAAGTTG
ATGGTGGTGGCCATCTGCATTGCAATTTCGTAACAACTTACAGGTCAAAAAAGACCGTCGGGAACATCAA
GATGCCCGGTGTCCATGCCGTTGATCACCGCCTGGAAAGGATAGAGGAAAGTGACAATGAAACGTACGTA
GTACAACGCGAAGTCGCAGTTGCCAAGTACTCCAATCTTGGTGGTGGTATGGATGAACTTTATAAGAAGA
GCAGGATCACCAGCGAGGGCGAGTACATCCCCCTGGACCAGATCGATATCAACGTGTTCTGCTACGAGAA
CGAGGTGCAAAGTCAGCCTATCCTGAACACAAAGGAAATGGCTCCACAGTCTAAGCCTCCCGAAGAGCTT
GAGATGTCCAGTATGCCAAGTCCCGTGGCTCCCCTCCCTGCCAGGACTGAAGGAGTGATTGACATGAGGA
GTATGTCATCTATTGATAGCTTCATCTCTTGCGCAACAGATTTCCCCGAGGCTACTCGATTCTAATGAAA
GCTTGCTACCGAGCTCGGATCCACTAGTCCAGTGTGGTGGAATTCTGCAGAAATCCAGCACAGTGGCGGC
CGCTCGAGTCTAGAGGGCCCGTTTAAACCCGCTGATCAGCCTCGACTGTGCCTTCTAGTTGCCAGCCATC
TGTTGTTTGCCCCTCCCCCGTGCCTTCCTTGACCCTGGAAGGTGCCACTCCCACTGTCCTTTCCTAATAA
AATGAGGAAATTGCATCGCATTGTCTGAGTAGGTGTCATTCTATTCTGGGGGGTGGGGTGGGGCAGGACA
GCAAGGGGGAGGATTGGGAAGACAATAGCAGGCATGCTGGGGATGCGGTGGGCTCTATGGCTTCTGAGGC
GGAAAGAACCAGCTGGGGCTCTAGGGGGTATCCCC
[124 nt withheld, positions 2066-2189]
C
[91 nt withheld, positions 2191-2281]
A
[49 nt withheld, positions 2283-2331]
CCTTTGACGTTGGAGTCCACGTTCTTT
[37 nt withheld, positions 2359-2395]
ACCCTATCTCGGTCTATTCTTTTGATTTATAAGGGATTTTGCCGATTTCGGCCTATTGGTTAAAAAATGA
GCTGATTTAACAAAAATTTAACGCGAATTAATTCTGTGGAATGTGTGTCAGTTAGGGTGTGGAAAGTCCC
CAGGCTCCCCAGCAGGCAGAAGTATGCAAAGCATGCATCTCAATTAGTCAGCAACCAGGTGTGGAAAGTC
CCCAGGCTCCCCAGCAGGCAGAAGTATGCAAAGCATGCATCTCAATTAGTCAGCAACCATAGTCCCGCCC
CTAACTCCGCCCATCCCGCCCCTAACTCCGCCCAGTTCCGCCCATTCTCCGCCCCATGGCTGACTAATTT
TTTTTATTTATGCAGAGGCCGAGGCCGCCTCTGCCTCTGAGCTATTCCAGAAGTAGTGAGGAGGCTTTTT
TGGAGGCCTAGGCTTTTGCAAAAAGCTCCCGCATGACCGAGTACAAGCCCACGGTGCGCCTCGCCACCCG
CGACGACGTCCCCAGGGCCGTACGCACCCTCGCCGCCGCGTTCGCCGACTACCCCGCCACGCGCCACACC
GTCGATCCGGACCGCCACATCGAGCGGGTCACCGAGCTGCAAGAACTCTTCCTCACGCGCGTCGGGCTCG
ACATCGGCAAGGTGTGGGTCGCGGACGACGGCGCCGCGGTGGCGGTCTGGACCACGCCGGAGAGCGTCGA
AGCGGGGGCGGTGTTCGCCGAGATCGGCCCGCGCATGGCCGAGTTGAGCGGTTCCCGGCTGGCCGCGCAG
CAACAGATGGAAGGCCTCCTGGCGCCGCACCGGCCCAAGGAGCCCGCGTGGTTCCTGGCCACCGTCGGCG
TCTCGCCCGACCACCAGGGCAAGGGTCTGGGCAGCGCCGTCGTGCTCCCCGGAGTGGAGGCGGCCGAGCG
CGCCGGGGTGCCCGCCTTCCTGGAGACCTCCGCGCCCCGCAACCTCCCCTTCTACGAGCGGCTCGGCTTC
ACCGTCACCGCCGACGTCGAGGTGCCCGAAGGACCGCGCACCTGGTGCATGACCCGCAAGCCCGGTGCCT
GATTCGAAATGACCGACCAAGCGACGCCCAACCTGCCATCACGAGATTTCGATTCCACCGCCGCCTTCTA
TGAAAGGTTGGGCTTCGGAATCGTTTTCCGGGACGCCGGCTGGATGATCCTCCAGCGCGGGGATCTCATG
CTGGAGTTCTTCGCCCACCCCAACTTGTTTATTGCAGCTTATAATGGTTACAAATAAAGCAATAGCATCA
CAAATTTCACAAATAAAGCATTTTTTTCACTGCATTCTAGTTGTGGTTTGTCCAAACTCATCAATGTATC
TTATCATGTCTGTATACCGTCGACCTCTAGCTAGAGCTTGGCGTAATCATGGTCATAGCTGTTTCCTGTG
TGAAATTGTTATCCGCTCACAATTCCACACAACATACGAGCCGGAAGCATAAAGTGTAAAGCCTGGGGTG
CCTAATGAGTGAGCTAACTCACATTAATTGCGTTGCGCTCACTGCCCGCTTTCCAGTCGGGAAACCTGTC
GTGCCAGCTGCATTAATGAATCGGCCAACGCGCGGGGAGAGGCGGTTTGCGTATTGGGCGCTCTTCCGCT
TCCTCGCTCACTGACTCGCTGCGCTCGGTCGTTCGGCTGCGGCGAGCGGTATCAGCTCACTCAAAGGCGG
TAATACGGTTATCCACAGAATCAGGGGATAACGCAGGAAAGAACATGTGAGCAAAAGGCCAGCAAAAGGC
CAGGAACCGTAAAAAGGCCGCGTTGCTGGCGTTTTTCCATAGGCTCCGCCCCCCTGACGAGCATCACAAA
AATCGACGCTCAAGTCAGAGGTGGCGAAACCCGACAGGACTATAAAGATACCAGGCGTTTCCCCCTGGAA
GCTCCCTCGTGCGCTCTCCTGTTCCGACCCTGCCGCTTACCGGATACCTGTCCGCCTTTCTCCCTTCGGG
AAGCGTGGCGCTTTCTCATAGCTCACGCTGTAGGTATCTCAGTTCGGTGTAGGTCGTTCGCTCCAAGCTG
GGCTGTGTGCACGAACCCCCCGTTCAGCCCGACCGCTGCGCCTTATCCGGTAACTATCGTCTTGAGTCCA
ACCCGGTAAGACACGACTTATCGCCACTGGCAGCAGCCACTGGTAACAGGATTAGCAGAGCGAGGTATGT
AGGCGGTGCTACAGAGTTCTTGAAGTGGTGGCCTAACTACGGCTACACTAGAAGAACAGTATTTGGTATC
TGCGCTCTGCTGAAGCCAGTTACCTTCGGAAAAAGAGTTGGTAGCTCTTGATCCGGCAAACAAACCACCG
CTGGTAGCGGTGGTTTTTTTGTTTGCAAGCAGCAGATTACGCGCAGAAAAAAAGGATCTCAAGAAGATCC
TTTGATCTTTTCTACGGGGTCTGACGCTCAGTGGAACGAAAACTCACGTTAAGGGATTTTGGTCATGAGA
TTATCAAAAAGGATCTTCACCTAGATCCTTTTAAATTAAAAATGAAGTTTTAAATCAATCTAAAGTATAT
ATGAGTAAACTTGGTCTGACAGTTACCAATGCTTAATCAGTGAGGCACCTATCTCAGCGATCTGTCTATT
TCGTTCATCCATAGTTGCCTGACTCCCCGTCGTGTAGATAACTACGATACGGGAGGGCTTACCATCTGGC
CCCAGTGCTGCAATGATACCGCGAGACCCACGCTCACCGGCTCCAGATTTATCAGCAATAAACCAGCCAG
CCGGAAGGGCCGAGCGCAGAAGTGGTCCTGCAACTTTATCCGCCTCCATCCAGTCTATTAATTGTTGCCG
GGAAGCTAGAGTAAGTAGTTCGCCAGTTAATAGTTTGCGCAACGTTGTTGCCATTGCTACAGGCATCGTG
GTGTCACGCTCGTCGTTTGGTATGGCTTCATTCAGCTCCGGTTCCCAACGATCAAGGCGAGTTACATGAT
CCCCCATGTTGTGCAAAAAAGCGGTTAGCTCCTTCGGTCCTCCGATCGTTGTCAGAAGTAAGTTGGCCGC
AGTGTTATCACTCATGGTTATGGCAGCACTGCATAATTCTCTTACTGTCATGCCATCCGTAAGATGCTTT
TCTGTGACTGGTGAGTACTCAACCAAGTCATTCTGAGAATAGTGTATGCGGCGACCGAGTTGCTCTTGCC
CGGCGTCAATACGGGATAATACCGCGCCACATAGCAGAACTTTAAAAGTGCTCATCATTGGAAAACGTTC
TTCGGGGCGAAAACTCTCAAGGATCTTACCGCTGTTGAGATCCAGTTCGATGTAACCCACTCGTGCACCC
AACTGATCTTCAGCATCTTTTACTTTCACCAGCGTTTCTGGGTGAGCAAAAACAGGAAGGCAAAATGCCG
CAAAAAAGGGAATAAGGGCGACACGGAAATGTTGAATACTCATACTCTTCCTTTTTCAATATTATTGAAG
CATTTATCAGGGTTATTGTCTCATGAGCGGATACATATTTGAATGTATTTAGAAAAATAAACAAATAGGG
GTTCCGCGCACATTTCCCCGAAAAGTGCCACCTGACGTCGACATTGATTATTGACTAGTTATTAATAGTA
ATCAATTACGGGGTCATTAGTTCATAGCCCATATATGGAGTTCCGCGTTACATAACTTACGGTAAATGGC
CCGCCTGGCTGACCGCCCAACGACCCCCGCCCATTGACGTCAATAATGACGTATGTTCCCATAGTAACGC
CAATAGGGACTTTCCATTGACGTCAATGGGTGGAGTATTTACGGTAAACTGCCCACTTGGCAGTACATCA
AGTGTATCATATGCCAAGTACGCCCCCTATTGACGTCAATGACGGTAAATGGCCCGCCTGGCATTATGCC
CAGTACATGACCTTATGGGACTTTCCTACTTGGCAGTACATCTACGTATTAGTCATCGCTATTACCATGG
TCGAGGTGAGCCCCACGTTCTGCTTCACTCTCCCCATCTCCCCCCCCTCCCCACCCCCAATTTTGTATTT
ATTTATTTTTTAATTATTTTGTGCAGCGATGGGGGCGGGGGGGGGGGGGGSGCGCCRGGSGGGGSGGGGS
GGGGSGRGGGGSGGGGSGGGGSGAGGCGGAGAGGTGCGGCGGCAGCCAATCAGAGCGGCGCGCTCCGAAA
GTTTCCTTTTATGGCGAGGCGGCGGCGGCGGCGGCCCTATAAAAAGCGAAGCGCGCGGCGGGCGGGAGTC
GCTGCGCGCTGCCTTCGCCCCGTGCCCCGCTCCGCCGCCGCCTCGCGCCGCCCGCCCCGGCTCTGACTGA
CCGCGTTACTCCCACAGGTGAGCGGGCGGGACGGCCCTTCTCCTCCGGGCTGTAATTAGCGCTTGGTTTA
ATGACGGCTTGTTTCTTTTCTGTGGCTGCGTGAAAGCCTTGAGGGGCTCCGGGAGGGCCCTTTGTGCGGG
GGGAGCGGCTCGGGGGGTGCGTGCGTGTGTGTGTGCGTGGGGAGCGCCGCGTGCGGCTCCGCGCTGCCCG
GCGGCTGTGAGCGCTGCGGGCGCGGCGCGGGGCTTTGTGCGCTCCGCAGTGTGCGCGAGGGGAGCGCGGC
CGGGGGCGGTGCCCCGCGGTGCGGGGGGGGCTGCGAGGGGAACAAAGGCTGCGTGCGGGGTGTGTGCGTG
GGGGGGTGAGCAGGGGGTGTGGGCGCGTCGGTCGGGCTGCAACCCCCCCTGCACCCCCCTCCCCGAGTTG
CTGAGCACGGCCCGGCTTCGGGTGCGGGGCTCCGTACGGGGCGTGGCGCGGGGCTCGCCGTGCCGGGCGG
GGGGTGGCGGCAGGTGGGGGTGCCGGGCGGGGCGGGGCCGCCTCGGGCCGGGGAGGGCTCGGGGGAGGGG
CGCGGCGGCCCCCGGAGCGCCGGCGGCTGTCGAGGCGCGGCGAGCCGCAGCCATTGCCTTTTATGGTAAT
CGTGCGAGAGGGCGCAGGGACTTCCTTTGTCCCAAATCTGTGCGGAGCCGAAATCTGGGAGGCGCCGCCG
CACCCCCTCTAGCGGGCGCGGGGCGAAGCGGTGCGGCGCCGGCAGGAAGGAAATGGGCGGGGAGGGCCTT
CGTGCGTCGCCGCGCCGCCGTCCCCTTCTCCCTCTCCAGCCTCGGGGCTGTCCGCGGGGGGACGGCTGCC
TTCGGGGGGGACGGGGCAGGGCGGGGTTCGGCTTCTGGCGTGTGACCGGCGGCTCTAGAGCCTCTGCTAA
CCATGTTCATGCCTTCTTCTTTTTCCTACAGCTCCTGGGCAACGTGCTGGTTATTGTGCTGTCTCATCAT
TTTGGCAAAGAATTCCTCGAGGAATTCACTCCTCAGGTGCAGGCTGCCTATCAGAAGGTGGTGGCTGGTG
TGGCCAATGCCCTGGCTCACAAATACCACTGAGATCTGCATGA
Features (pLannotate 1.2.2; 19 found; start..end, strand, type, name):
    707..1396    +  CDS            mRuby3: mRuby3 is a basic (constitutively fluorescent) red fluorescent protein published in 2016, derived from Entacmaea quadricolor. It has low acid sensitivity.
   1397..1753    +  CDS            Kcnb1 (fragment): KCNB1_RAT - Experimental evidence at protein level: Swiss-Prot protein existence level 1. Voltage-gated potassium channel that mediates transmembrane potassium transport in excitable membranes, primarily in the brain, but also in the pancreas and cardiovascular system. Contributes to the regulation of the action potential (AP) repolarization, duration and frequency of repetitive AP firing in neurons, muscle cells and endocrine cells and plays a role in homeostatic attenuation of electrical excitability throughout the brain (PubMed:10024359, PubMed:10618149, PubMed:12451110, PubMed:17379638, Pu
   1796..2020    +  polyA_signal   bGH poly(A) signal: bovine growth hormone polyadenylation signal
   2024..2045    +  promoter       SV40 promoter (fragment): SV40 enhancer and early promoter
   2066..2494    +  rep_origin     f1 ori (sequence partly withheld): f1 bacteriophage origin of replication; arrow indicates direction of (+) strand synthesis
   2508..2837    +  promoter       SV40 promoter: SV40 enhancer and early promoter
   2848..3447    +  CDS            PuroR: puromycin N-acetyltransferase; pac from Streptomyces alboniger; confers resistance to puromycin
   3454..3612    +  CDS            ble (fragment): BLE_KLEPN - Experimental evidence at protein level: Swiss-Prot protein existence level 1. Binding protein with a strong affinity to the bleomycin family of antibiotics. Binds to CL990; an antimitotic-antibiotic compound. From Klebsiella pneumoniae.
   3607..3728    +  polyA_signal   SV40 poly(A) signal: SV40 polyadenylation signal
   3801..3817    -  protein_bind   lac operator: The lac repressor binds to the lac operator to inhibit transcription in E. coli. This inhibition can be relieved by adding lactose or isopropyl-β-D-thiogalactopyranoside (IPTG). lac repressor encoded by lacI
   3825..3855    -  promoter       lac promoter: promoter for the E. coli lac operon
   3870..3891    -  protein_bind   CAP binding site: CAP binding activates transcription in the presence of cAMP. E. coli catabolite activator protein
   3904..3996    -  CDS            lacI (fragment): lac repressor; lacI; The lac repressor binds to the lac operator to inhibit transcription in E. coli. This inhibition can be relieved by adding lactose or isopropyl-β-D-thiogalactopyranoside (IPTG).
   4179..4767    -  rep_origin     ori: high-copy-number ColE1/pMB1/pBR322/pUC origin of replication
   4938..5798    -  CDS            AmpR: β-lactamase; bla; confers resistance to ampicillin, carbenicillin, and related antibiotics
   5799..5903    -  promoter       AmpR promoter: bla
   5935..6314    +  enhancer       CMV enhancer: human cytomegalovirus immediate early enhancer
   6590..7606    +  intron         chimeric intron: chimera between introns from chicken β-actin and rabbit β-globin
   7610..7744    +  CDS            HBB: HBB_COLGU - Experimental evidence at transcript level: Swiss-Prot protein existence level 2. Involved in oxygen transport from the lung to the various peripheral tissues. From Colobus guereza (Mantled guereza) (Eastern black-and-white colobus monkey).
