[The description below was written by a language model from this plasmid's Addgene catalogue record and pLannotate feature annotations shown in this document.]
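Description:
pCAG-Ace2_D92N_E199V-mRuby3-ST is a 7,758-nt mammalian expression plasmid built on a pCAG backbone to express a soma-localized, genetically encoded voltage indicator. It is propagated in E. coli as a high-copy plasmid through a ColE1/pUC-type origin and selected with ampicillin via the β-lactamase gene. An f1 origin is also present. For mammalian cells, the backbone carries an SV40 early promoter driving a puromycin N-acetyltransferase gene, followed by a residual bleomycin-resistance fragment and the SV40 polyadenylation signal, so puromycin selection of transfected cells should be possible, although the record does not describe that use.

Expression is driven by the CAG promoter, annotated here as the CMV enhancer and the chimeric chicken β-actin/rabbit β-globin intron. The short "HBB" hit just downstream most likely reflects the β-globin-derived exon sequence of that promoter rather than a separate coding gene. The synthetic insert, assembled by Gibson cloning between NheI and HindIII sites, lies across the start of the circular sequence record. The rhodopsin portion, Ace2 carrying the D92N and E199V mutations, was not recognised by the automated annotation and presumably occupies the unannotated region upstream of mRuby3. The red fluorescent protein mRuby3 follows, fused to a fragment of the rat Kv2.1 (Kcnb1) potassium channel that matches the "ST" soma-targeting motif in the name and would restrict the indicator to the cell body. Transcripts end at the bGH polyadenylation signal. The associated publication concerns engineering positive-going eFRET voltage indicators, in which the fluorescence of the attached protein reports voltage-dependent changes in the rhodopsin. The plasmid is therefore suited to optical recording of membrane potential in transfected mammalian cells.
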