Addgene plasmid #129262: pCAG-Ace2_D92N_E199V-mRuby3-ST
Purpose: Express soma-localized Ace2_D92N_E199V-mRuby3 in mammalian cells
Depositing lab: Eric Schreiter. Depositing organization: HHMI, Janelia Research Campus. Publication: A general approach to engineer positive-going eFRET voltage indicators. Abdelfattah AS, Valenti R, Zheng J, Wong A, Podgorski K, Koyama M, Kim DS, Schreiter ER. Nat Commun. 2020 Jul 10;11(1):3444. doi: 10.1038/s41467-020-17322-1. PubMed 32651384.
Backbone
  Vector backbone: pCAG
  Vector type: Mammalian Expression
Growth in bacteria
  Bacterial resistance: Ampicillin, 100 μg/mL
  Growth temperature: 37°C
  Growth strain: DH5alpha
  Copy number: High Copy
Gene/Insert
  Gene/Insert name: Ace2_D92N_E199V-mRuby3-ST
  Species: Synthetic
  Mutation: D92N, E199V
  Promoter: CAG
  Cloning method: Gibson Cloning
Terms and licenses: Academic/Nonprofit Terms; Industry Terms: Not Available to Industry
Depositor comments: 5' cloning site: NheI, 3' cloning site: HindIII. Please visit https://www.biorxiv.org/content/10.1101/690925v1.full to read the preprint.
How to cite: pCAG-Ace2_D92N_E199V-mRuby3-ST was a gift from Eric Schreiter (Addgene plasmid # 129262 ; http://n2t.net/addgene:129262 ; RRID:Addgene_129262)
