LOCUS       Exported 7767 bp ds-DNA circular SYN 24-JUN-2019
DEFINITION  pcDNA3.1/Puro-CAG-ASAP1 sequence 7389 bps.
ACCESSION   .
VERSION     .
KEYWORDS    .
SOURCE      synthetic DNA construct
  ORGANISM  synthetic DNA construct
REFERENCE   1 (bases 1 to 7767)
  AUTHORS   Eric Schreiter
  TITLE     Direct Submission
  JOURNAL   Exported Wednesday, Jun 26, 2019 from SnapGene Viewer 4.3.10
            https://www.snapgene.com
FEATURES             Location/Qualifiers
     source          1..7767
                     /organism="synthetic DNA construct"
                     /mol_type="other DNA"
     source          1397..1747
                     /organism="synthetic DNA construct"
                     /mol_type="other DNA"
     source          1478..1672
                     /organism="synthetic DNA construct"
                     /mol_type="other DNA"
     source          1478..1672
                     /organism="synthetic DNA construct"
                     /mol_type="other DNA"
     misc_feature    14..1675
                     /label=Ace2_D92N_E199V-mRuby3-ST
     CDS             14..694
                     /codon_start=1
                     /label=Ace2_D92N_E199V
                     /translation="MADVETETGMIAQWIVFAIMAAAAIAFGVAVHFRPSELKSAYYIN
                     IAICTIAATAYYAMAVNYQDLTMNGERQVVYARYIDWVLTTPLLLLNLIVMTKMGGVMI
                     SWVIGADIFMIVFGILGAFEDEHKFKWVYFIAGCVMQAVLTYGMYNATWKDDLKKSPEY
                     HSSYVSLLVFLSILWVFYPVVWAFGSGSGVLSVDNVAILMGILDVLAKPLFGMGCLIAH
                     ETIFK"
     CDS             695..706
                     /codon_start=1
                     /label=linker
                     /translation="WRSG"
     CDS             707..1396
                     /codon_start=1
                     /label=mRuby3 (minus 7 aa in Nt)
                     /note="mRuby3"
                     /translation="LIKENMRMKVVMEGSVNGHQFKCTGEGEGRPYEGVQTMRIKVIEG
                     GPLPFAFDILATSFMYGSRTFIKYPADIPDFFKQSFPEGFTWERVTRYEDGGVVTVTQD
                     TSLEDGELVYNVKVRGVNFPSNGPVMQKKTKGWEPNTEMMYPADGGLRGYTDIALKVDG
                     GGHLHCNFVTTYRSKKTVGNIKMPGVHAVDHRLERIEESDNETYVVQREVAVAKYSNLG
                     GGMDELYK"
     CDS             1397..1456
                     /codon_start=1
                     /label=TS from Kir2.1
                     /translation="KSRITSEGEYIPLDQIDINV"
     CDS             1457..1477
                     /codon_start=1
                     /label=ER export sequence from Kir2.1
                     /translation="FCYENEV"
     CDS             1478..1672
                     /codon_start=1
                     /label=Kir2.1_proximal restriction and clustering signal
                     /translation="QSQPILNTKEMAPQSKPPEELEMSSMPSPVAPLPARTEGVIDMRS
                     MSSIDSFISCATDFPEATRF"
     primer_bind     complement(1790..1807)
                     /label=r-FAR
     polyA_signal    1796..2020
                     /label=bGH poly(A) signal
                     /note="bovine growth hormone polyadenylation signal"
     rep_origin      2066..2494
                     /direction=RIGHT
                     /label=f1 ori
                     /note="f1 bacteriophage origin of replication; arrow
                     indicates direction of (+) strand synthesis"
     promoter        2508..2837
                     /label=SV40 promoter
                     /note="SV40 enhancer and early promoter"
     primer_bind     2683..2695
                     /label=Primer 1
     rep_origin      2688..2823
                     /label=SV40 ori
                     /note="SV40 origin of replication"
     CDS             2846..3445
                     /codon_start=1
                     /gene="pac from Streptomyces alboniger"
                     /product="puromycin N-acetyltransferase"
                     /label=PuroR
                     /note="confers resistance to puromycin"
                     /translation="MTEYKPTVRLATRDDVPRAVRTLAAAFADYPATRHTVDPDRHIER
                     VTELQELFLTRVGLDIGKVWVADDGAAVAVWTTPESVEAGAVFAEIGPRMAELSGSRLA
                     AQQQMEGLLAPHRPKEPAWFLATVGVSPDHQGKGLGSAVVLPGVEAAERAGVPAFLETS
                     APRNLPFYERLGFTVTADVEVPEGPRTWCMTRKPGA"
     polyA_signal    3605..3726
                     /label=SV40 poly(A) signal
                     /note="SV40 polyadenylation signal"
     primer_bind     complement(3775..3791)
                     /label=M13 rev
                     /note="common sequencing primer, one of multiple similar
                     variants"
     protein_bind    3799..3815
                     /label=lac operator
                     /bound_moiety="lac repressor encoded by lacI"
                     /note="The lac repressor binds to the lac operator to
                     inhibit transcription in E. coli. This inhibition can be
                     relieved by adding lactose or
                     isopropyl-beta-D-thiogalactopyranoside (IPTG)."
     promoter        complement(3823..3853)
                     /label=lac promoter
                     /note="promoter for the E. coli lac operon"
     protein_bind    3868..3889
                     /label=CAP binding site
                     /bound_moiety="E. coli catabolite activator protein"
                     /note="CAP binding activates transcription in the presence
                     of cAMP."
     rep_origin      complement(4177..4762)
                     /direction=LEFT
                     /label=ori
                     /note="high-copy-number ColE1/pMB1/pBR322/pUC origin of
                     replication"
     CDS             complement(4933..5793)
                     /codon_start=1
                     /gene="bla"
                     /product="beta-lactamase"
                     /label=AmpR
                     /note="confers resistance to ampicillin, carbenicillin, and
                     related antibiotics"
                     /translation="MSIQHFRVALIPFFAAFCLPVFAHPETLVKVKDAEDQLGARVGYI
                     ELDLNSGKILESFRPEERFPMMSTFKVLLCGAVLSRIDAGQEQLGRRIHYSQNDLVEYS
                     PVTEKHLTDGMTVRELCSAAITMSDNTAANLLLTTIGGPKELTAFLHNMGDHVTRLDRW
                     EPELNEAIPNDERDTTMPVAMATTLRKLLTGELLTLASRQQLIDWMEADKVAGPLLRSA
                     LPAGWFIADKSGAGERGSRGIIAALGPDGKPSRIVVIYTTGSQATMDERNRQIAEIGAS
                     LIKHW"
     promoter        complement(5794..5898)
                     /gene="bla"
                     /label=AmpR promoter
     enhancer        5944..6323
                     /label=CMV enhancer
                     /note="human cytomegalovirus immediate early enhancer"
     intron          6599..7615
                     /label=chimeric intron
                     /note="chimera between introns from chicken beta-actin and
                     rabbit beta-globin"
     primer_bind     7709..7728
                     /label=f.pTriExUP.09.21
ORIGIN
        1 gctagccgcc accatggctg acgtggaaac cgagaccggc atgattgcac agtggattgt
       61 ctttgctatt atggctgctg ctgctattgc ttttggagtg gctgtgcact ttcggccttc
      121 agagctgaag agcgcatact atatcaacat tgccatctgc actatcgccg ctaccgctta
      181 ctatgcaatg gccgtgaact accaggacct gacaatgaat ggtgaaaggc aggtggtcta
      241 cgcaagatat attgactggg tgctgaccac accactgctc ctgctcaacc tcatcgtcat
      301 gaccaagatg ggcggagtga tgatttcttg ggtcatcggc gcagacattt tcatgatcgt
      361 gtttggtatt ctgggcgcct tcgaggatga acacaagttc aaatgggtgt actttatcgc
      421 tggatgtgtg atgcaggcag tcctgacata cgggatgtat aacgccactt ggaaagacga
      481 tctgaagaaa agccccgagt accatagctc ctatgtcagt ctgctcgtct tcctgtcaat
      541 cctctgggtg ttttatcctg tcgtgtgggc tttcgggtct ggtagtggcg tgctgtccgt
      601 cgacaatgtg gccattctca tgggaatcct ggatgtgctc gctaagccac tgtttggaat
      661 ggggtgcctc attgcccatg agactatctt caagtggagg tccggactga tcaaggaaaa
      721 tatgcgtatg aaggtggtca tggaaggttc ggtcaacggc caccaattca aatgcacagg
      781 tgaaggagaa ggcaggccgt acgagggagt gcaaaccatg aggatcaaag tcatcgaggg
      841 aggacccctg ccatttgcct ttgacattct tgccacgtcg ttcatgtatg gcagccgtac
      901 ttttatcaag tacccggcag acattcctga tttctttaaa cagtcctttc ctgagggttt
      961 tacttgggaa agagttacga gatacgaaga tggtggagtc gtcaccgtca cgcaggacac
     1021 cagccttgag gatggcgaac tcgtttacaa cgtcaaagtc agaggggtaa actttccctc
     1081 caatggtccc gtgatgcaga agaagaccaa gggttgggag cctaatacag agatgatgta
     1141 tccagcagat ggtggtctga ggggatacac tgatattgca ctgaaagttg atggtggtgg
     1201 ccatctgcat tgcaatttcg taacaactta caggtcaaaa aagaccgtcg ggaacatcaa
     1261 gatgcccggt gtccatgccg ttgatcaccg cctggaaagg atagaggaaa gtgacaatga
     1321 aacgtacgta gtacaacgcg aagtcgcagt tgccaagtac tccaatcttg gtggtggtat
     1381 ggatgaactt tataagaaga gcaggatcac cagcgagggc gagtacatcc ccctggacca
     1441 gatcgatatc aacgtgttct gctacgagaa cgaggtgcaa agtcagccta tcctgaacac
     1501 aaaggaaatg gctccacagt ctaagcctcc cgaagagctt gagatgtcca gtatgccaag
     1561 tcccgtggct cccctccctg ccaggactga aggagtgatt gacatgagga gtatgtcatc
     1621 tattgatagc ttcatctctt gcgcaacaga tttccccgag gctactcgat tctaatgaaa
     1681 gcttgctacc gagctcggat ccactagtcc agtgtggtgg aattctgcag aaatccagca
     1741 cagtggcggc cgctcgagtc tagagggccc gtttaaaccc gctgatcagc ctcgactgtg
     1801 ccttctagtt gccagccatc tgttgtttgc ccctcccccg tgccttcctt gaccctggaa
     1861 ggtgccactc ccactgtcct ttcctaataa aatgaggaaa ttgcatcgca ttgtctgagt
     1921 aggtgtcatt ctattctggg gggtggggtg gggcaggaca gcaaggggga ggattgggaa
     1981 gacaatagca ggcatgctgg ggatgcggtg ggctctatgg cttctgaggc ggaaagaacc
     2041 agctggggct ctagggggta tccccnnnnn nnnnnnnnnn nnnnnnnnnn nnnnnnnnnn
     2101 nnnnnnnnnn nnnnnnnnnn nnnnnnnnnn nnnnnnnnnn nnnnnnnnnn nnnnnnnnnn
     2161 nnnnnnnnnn nnnnnnnnnn nnnnnnnnnc nnnnnnnnnn nnnnnnnnnn nnnnnnnnnn
     2221 nnnnnnnnnn nnnnnnnnnn nnnnnnnnnn nnnnnnnnnn nnnnnnnnnn nnnnnnnnnn
     2281 nannnnnnnn nnnnnnnnnn nnnnnnnnnn nnnnnnnnnn nnnnnnnnnn ncctttgacg
     2341 ttggagtcca cgttctttaa tagtggactc ttgttccaaa ctggaacaac actcaaccct
     2401 atctcggtct attcttttga tttataaggg attttgccga tttcggccta ttggttaaaa
     2461 aatgagctga tttaacaaaa atttaacgcg aattaattct gtggaatgtg tgtcagttag
     2521 ggtgtggaaa gtccccaggc tccccagcag gcagaagtat gcaaagcatg catctcaatt
     2581 agtcagcaac caggtgtgga aagtccccag gctccccagc aggcagaagt atgcaaagca
     2641 tgcatctcaa ttagtcagca accatagtcc cgcccctaac tccgcccatc ccgcccctaa
     2701 ctccgcccag ttccgcccat tctccgcccc atggctgact aatttttttt atttatgcag
     2761 aggccgaggc cgcctctgcc tctgagctat tccagaagta gtgaggaggc ttttttggag
     2821 gcctaggctt ttgcaaaaag ctcccatgac cgagtacaag cccacggtgc gcctcgccac
     2881 ccgcgacgac gtcccccggg ccgtacgcac cctcgccgcc gcgttcgccg actaccccgc
     2941 cacgcgccac accgtcgacc cggaccgcca catcgagcgg gtcaccgagc tgcaagaact
     3001 cttcctcacg cgcgtcgggc tcgacatcgg caaggtgtgg gtcgcggacg acggcgccgc
     3061 ggtggcggtc tggaccacgc cggagagcgt cgaagcgggg gcggtgttcg ccgagatcgg
     3121 cccgcgcatg gccgagttga gcggttcccg gctggccgcg cagcaacaga tggaaggcct
     3181 cctggcgccg caccggccca aggagcccgc gtggttcctg gccaccgtcg gcgtctcgcc
     3241 cgaccaccag ggcaagggtc tgggcagcgc cgtcgtgctc cccggagtgg aggcggccga
     3301 gcgcgccggg gtgcccgcct tcctggagac ctccgcgccc cgcaacctcc ccttctacga
     3361 gcggctcggc ttcaccgtca ccgccgacgt cgaggtgccc gaaggaccgc gcacctggtg
     3421 catgacccgc aagcccggtg cctgattcga aatgaccgac caagcgacgc ccaacctgcc
     3481 atcacgagat ttcgattcca ccgccgcctt ctatgaaagg ttgggcttcg gaatcgtttt
     3541 ccgggacgcc ggctggatga tcctccagcg cggggatctc atgctggagt tcttcgccca
     3601 ccccaacttg tttattgcag cttataatgg ttacaaataa agcaatagca tcacaaattt
     3661 cacaaataaa gcattttttt cactgcattc tagttgtggt ttgtccaaac tcatcaatgt
     3721 atcttatcat gtctgtatac cgtcgacctc tagctagagc ttggcgtaat catggtcata
     3781 gctgtttcct gtgtgaaatt gttatccgct cacaattcca cacaacatac gagccggaag
     3841 cataaagtgt aaagcctggg gtgcctaatg agtgagctaa ctcacattaa ttgcgttgcg
     3901 ctcactgccc gctttccagt cgggaaacct gtcgtgccag ctgcattaat gaatcggcca
     3961 acgcgcgggg agaggcggtt tgcgtattgg gcgctcttcc gcttcctcgc tcactgactc
     4021 gctgcgctcg gtcgttcggc tgcggcgagc ggtatcagct cactcaaagg cggtaatacg
     4081 gttatccaca gaatcagggg ataacgcagg aaagaacatg tgagcaaaag gccagcaaaa
     4141 ggccaggaac cgtaaaaagg ccgcgttgct ggcgtttttc cataggctcc gcccccctga
     4201 cgagcatcac aaaaatcgac gctcaagtca gaggtggcga aacccgacag gactataaag
     4261 ataccaggcg tttccccctg gaagctccct cgtgcgctct cctgttccga ccctgccgct
     4321 taccggatac ctgtccgcct ttctcccttc gggaagcgtg gcgctttctc atagctcacg
     4381 ctgtaggtat ctcagttcgg tgtaggtcgt tcgctccaag ctgggctgtg tgcacgaacc
     4441 ccccgttcag cccgaccgct gcgccttatc cggtaactat cgtcttgagt ccaacccggt
     4501 aagacacgac ttatcgccac tggcagcagc cactggtaac aggattagca gagcgaggta
     4561 tgtaggcggt gctacagagt tcttgaagtg gtggcctaac tacggctaca ctagaagaac
     4621 agtatttggt atctgcgctc tgctgaagcc agttaccttc ggaaaaagag ttggtagctc
     4681 ttgatccggc aaacaaacca ccgctggtag cggttttttt gtttgcaagc agcagattac
     4741 gcgcagaaaa aaaggatctc aagaagatcc tttgatcttt tctacggggt ctgacgctca
     4801 gtggaacgaa aactcacgtt aagggatttt ggtcatgaga ttatcaaaaa ggatcttcac
     4861 ctagatcctt ttaaattaaa aatgaagttt taaatcaatc taaagtatat atgagtaaac
     4921 ttggtctgac agttaccaat gcttaatcag tgaggcacct atctcagcga tctgtctatt
     4981 tcgttcatcc atagttgcct gactccccgt cgtgtagata actacgatac gggagggctt
     5041 accatctggc cccagtgctg caatgatacc gcgagaccca cgctcaccgg ctccagattt
     5101 atcagcaata aaccagccag ccggaagggc cgagcgcaga agtggtcctg caactttatc
     5161 cgcctccatc cagtctatta attgttgccg ggaagctaga gtaagtagtt cgccagttaa
     5221 tagtttgcgc aacgttgttg ccattgctac aggcatcgtg gtgtcacgct cgtcgtttgg
     5281 tatggcttca ttcagctccg gttcccaacg atcaaggcga gttacatgat cccccatgtt
     5341 gtgcaaaaaa gcggttagct ccttcggtcc tccgatcgtt gtcagaagta agttggccgc
     5401 agtgttatca ctcatggtta tggcagcact gcataattct cttactgtca tgccatccgt
     5461 aagatgcttt tctgtgactg gtgagtactc aaccaagtca ttctgagaat agtgtatgcg
     5521 gcgaccgagt tgctcttgcc cggcgtcaat acgggataat accgcgccac atagcagaac
     5581 tttaaaagtg ctcatcattg gaaaacgttc ttcggggcga aaactctcaa ggatcttacc
     5641 gctgttgaga tccagttcga tgtaacccac tcgtgcaccc aactgatctt cagcatcttt
     5701 tactttcacc agcgtttctg ggtgagcaaa aacaggaagg caaaatgccg caaaaaaggg
     5761 aataagggcg acacggaaat gttgaatact catactcttc ctttttcaat attattgaag
     5821 catttatcag ggttattgtc tcatgagcgg atacatattt gaatgtattt agaaaaataa
     5881 acaaataggg gttccgcgca catttccccg aaaagtgcca cctgacgtcg acggatcggg
     5941 gtcgacattg attattgact agttattaat agtaatcaat tacggggtca ttagttcata
     6001 gcccatatat ggagttccgc gttacataac ttacggtaaa tggcccgcct ggctgaccgc
     6061 ccaacgaccc ccgcccattg acgtcaataa tgacgtatgt tcccatagta acgccaatag
     6121 ggactttcca ttgacgtcaa tgggtggagt atttacggta aactgcccac ttggcagtac
     6181 atcaagtgta tcatatgcca agtacgcccc ctattgacgt caatgacggt aaatggcccg
     6241 cctggcatta tgcccagtac atgaccttat gggactttcc tacttggcag tacatctacg
     6301 tattagtcat cgctattacc atggtcgagg tgagccccac gttctgcttc actctcccca
     6361 tctccccccc ctccccaccc ccaattttgt atttatttat tttttaatta ttttgtgcag
     6421 cgatgggggc gggggggggg ggcgcgcgcc aggcggggcg gggcggggcg aggggcgggg
     6481 cggggcgagg cggagaggtg cggcggcagc caatcagagc ggcgcgctcc gaaagtttcc
     6541 ttttatggcg aggcggcggc ggcggcggcc ctataaaaag cgaagcgcgc ggcgggcggg
     6601 agtcgctgcg cgctgccttc gccccgtgcc ccgctccgcc gccgcctcgc gccgcccgcc
     6661 ccggctctga ctgaccgcgt tactcccaca ggtgagcggg cgggacggcc cttctcctcc
     6721 gggctgtaat tagcgcttgg tttaatgacg gcttgtttct tttctgtggc tgcgtgaaag
     6781 ccttgagggg ctccgggagg gccctttgtg cggggggagc ggctcggggg gtgcgtgcgt
     6841 gtgtgtgtgc gtggggagcg ccgcgtgcgg ctccgcgctg cccggcggct gtgagcgctg
     6901 cgggcgcggc gcggggcttt gtgcgctccg cagtgtgcgc gaggggagcg cggccggggg
     6961 cggtgccccg cggtgcgggg ggggctgcga ggggaacaaa ggctgcgtgc ggggtgtgtg
     7021 cgtggggggg tgagcagggg gtgtgggcgc gtcggtcggg ctgcaacccc ccctgcaccc
     7081 ccctccccga gttgctgagc acggcccggc ttcgggtgcg gggctccgta cggggcgtgg
     7141 cgcggggctc gccgtgccgg gcggggggtg gcggcaggtg ggggtgccgg gcggggcggg
     7201 gccgcctcgg gccggggagg gctcggggga ggggcgcggc ggcccccgga gcgccggcgg
     7261 ctgtcgaggc gcggcgagcc gcagccattg ccttttatgg taatcgtgcg agagggcgca
     7321 gggacttcct ttgtcccaaa tctgtgcgga gccgaaatct gggaggcgcc gccgcacccc
     7381 ctctagcggg cgcggggcga agcggtgcgg cgccggcagg aaggaaatgg gcggggaggg
     7441 ccttcgtgcg tcgccgcgcc gccgtcccct tctccctctc cagcctcggg gctgtccgcg
     7501 gggggacggc tgccttcggg ggggacgggg cagggcgggg ttcggcttct ggcgtgtgac
     7561 cggcggctct agagcctctg ctaaccatgt tcatgccttc ttctttttcc tacagctcct
     7621 gggcaacgtg ctggttattg tgctgtctca tcattttggc aaagaattcc tcgaggaatt
     7681 cactcctcag gtgcaggctg cctatcagaa ggtggtggct ggtgtggcca atgccctggc
     7741 tcacaaatac cactgagatc tgcatga
//
